>Addgene plasmid #31702 | pMXs-MA | addgene partial sequence | sequence record 45174 | pMX-S1811 5'-GACGGCATCGCAGCTTGGATACAC-3'
CATCCTCTAGACTGCCGGATCTAGCTAGTTAATTAAGGATCCGCAAGAAAGAGGCTTCAGGGCCTATAAG
ACCCCCATCCTAATTATTTTCCATCTAATTTCCAAAAGAGAACTTGATCTTACTTCAAGCTGTTGACCTC
TCCACTACCTATCTTTGGAGATGAGAATGCAGGGCTTTCTGCTGTTGTCCTGAAGGGGTGCCCTCCTTCT
GCAATGCTCTGGGGATTAGGACACTTAGGCATCTGGGCCCTGCCCGTGGAATCTAGTCATCTTCAACTCC
CTGCTAGGCGGCCTCCATATCCAACTTGGGCAGCCGTGGCCATCTTACTGGGCAGCATTGGATAGTGTCT
GATCTCTAATACTGCCTGGTAATGATGACGGCGGAGCCCTGCATGCAGCAATGGAGCCGCCTCCTGATCC
CAGCCTCCAGGGGCCCCAGTTCCACACCTCACCTACCTTATCCAAGGTAGGGCTATGGGGCAAAGCGTTA
ACCTTGGCGATATGGGTGGTGGGAGGCTTTAGGGAGAGTTCCCCCAAACCAGGCACCTCTGAGGGCCACT
CTATATCCTGGGGTGAGAGGCTCCTCCCATTGCCCTGGGGGCGCCCCCTCCCAATGCCCTGGGAATTAGG
ACAGTCAAGTGCCTGGGTTCTGCATACAATACCCAGGCAGGTGCTGCCACCACACCTAGCAGGTGTACGC
TGGGTGGAAGTGCAGCAAAGGCTCTAAAGGGCTAAGTCTCCGCCTGGGCTCAGAGGGCCTCATGCCAAAA
ACTGCCTCACCTACATCTAGGAGCTGTGTACTGATTGACCCCCTAGTGGGGCTACTCAAGCCTGGGATAC
CTTACCTTCCTGCATCAAGTGAGCACCGACCTAGT
