>Addgene plasmid #31702 | pMXs-MA | addgene partial sequence | sequence record 46479 | mMA-F 5'-CCTAGTGGGGCTACTCAAGC-3'
GAGCACCGACCTAGTGACCAACAGCCACCTCCAACATGCACACTGAGCCAATGTGTCACTGTCCCCTTGC
TTTGGACAAAGCAGACCGTATGAGTTAGGGTCAACATCTCTGCTGGCTTATTGCGATGCATATACGGTCT
CTGGCTGTTCATGGCATCAGGTTTCCACTGGGCCTCCCTGAGGATGGAAACCACCTGTGTCTTCCTGCCA
GAGCATACCTGGGCCTCTGTGGGCATCTTACCGGACAGTGCTGGATTTCTTGGCTTGACTCTAACACTGT
CTGGTAACGATGTTCAAAGGTGACCCACCATTCGCCGAAGACAGGCTGATGATACACACTTGTCCTCCTG
GACTCCAGTTAGGCCGAGGCTGGGTGCTGGGTGCAGAGGGCCTGTCTCAGCTCTACAGATCAGCAGTCAG
TGGGGGCTGGACTTTGACCCTTGTCTATTACTTCATGCTGGGACAAGGGATGGTTTCACCATGCCAGGGG
TACTGGAGTAGAAGTGGATTGTCACTCATTCTCAGAGCAGCGATGCCCACCTTTGCCAACTCCTCTCCTG
GATTTGGGGGTTCATTGATTCCTAGAGAGACTGTGAGGGTTAGTGAGGATGCTGAGCTAGGTAAGGAGAC
ATGGATAGCAGTGTTAACATAAGGACTGTCAGTGCCTATGGGACCAATGGGCAAGGGTGGGTTCGGGGAC
CTGAGCCTGGTACACAGAATTGTGACGTCATCAGCTGTTTCCTAATTAAGAACAANGGAATCTCTATTCC
TTCCCAATGGCTTTCCAGAATAGGANCTTTGCCCCAAACCAGAATCTAAGATTACTTCTTATCTTTCTTT
ACTTGGAGCNAGANTACAGGGTCAGGGAGCCCCACCAGTATCAG
