>Addgene plasmid #31702 | pMXs-MA | addgene partial sequence | sequence record 47004 | mMA-F2 5'-CCCAATGGCTTTCCAGAATA-3'
TACTTCTTATCTTTCTTTACTTGGAGCCAGAGTACAGGGTCAGGGAGCCCCACCCAGTATCAGCCTAGAT
GACTCTTCCTGGGGAAGGAGTCTGTTCCTGGCTTTAATGTTACTCATTAAGCTGACAGCCATTCAGAAAA
CCAAAGAGGTGCTATGACGAGCATTTGCCAAGTAAGAGTGAGCAGATGACTGTCCTGTTGCACCCACAGA
CTTCCACACTTGAGGGACAGGCAACCAAGCTGGGCCCTGGTAAGAAAGTCCTTAGAGTAGTCCCAGGTCC
TAGAAGGGTGAACCCCAAGAATGGCCCTTGGACCAGAGCAGGCAGGAAGCCAACCCTGGCCTTCCCTCTA
CAGGTATCAAATCCAACTGCCCAGATGGGGAGGCCCTTGTACTGCCCTGTTGATGGATGTCTTACCAGAC
ATGGTTAGATCTGGATGCATCTGTCTAATACTGTCTGGTAATGCCGTCCATCCACGGCCTTATCACCGCT
GGAGACGACATCCTCACCACCTCGTGGACACTGGGTAGAGACAAGACCTTAATCCATCTGTTACAACTGT
CCAGAGCTGGGGTCATCAAGCCCTCTATGCAAACAGACCACAGTTTAAATATACAGGCCCCGCTGAGCCT
GACTGCCTTCCTCTGACCCTGTAGTAGCTTTCGGTTACAGCCACAGCAGACTGAGGCCTCCGTATCCATC
CTTTTCAGGAATAGTCAGTGGGGCAGTCACAGTCCTCTTGCCCCCCCCCCCCATAGCCCACTGGGCT
