[The description below was written by a language model from this plasmid's Addgene catalogue record.]
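Description:
pMXs-MA is a retroviral mammalian expression plasmid built on the pMXs backbone (about 4.6 kb without insert), a Moloney murine leukemia virus–derived vector family in which the cargo sits between viral long terminal repeats together with a packaging signal. In vectors of this type, transfection into a packaging cell line supplying gag, pol and env yields replication-defective retrovirus, and after infection the integrated provirus expresses the insert from the 5′ LTR promoter. The record itself gives no feature table, so the LTRs, packaging signal and promoter are inferred from the named backbone rather than listed explicitly, and no mammalian selection marker or reporter is recorded. In bacteria the plasmid is maintained at high copy number under ampicillin selection.

The insert is a roughly 2.6 kb mouse genomic fragment carrying the miR-200b, miR-200a and miR-429 microRNA cluster, cloned between BamHI and EcoRI sites that both remain intact, so the fragment can be excised or replaced. Expressing the cluster as a single primary transcript allows the host cell's microRNA processing machinery to produce all three mature miRNAs from one integrated provirus. No tags or fusion partners are recorded, as expected for a non-coding insert.

The associated publication concerns microRNA clusters in somatic cell reprogramming and the acceleration of a mesenchymal-to-epithelial transition. The construct therefore fits use in stable delivery of miR-200 family members to mouse fibroblasts or similar cells, typically alongside pMXs-based reprogramming factors, to test their effect on epithelial conversion and induced pluripotent stem cell generation. The record does not spell out the exact experimental role of this particular plasmid.
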