Addgene plasmid #31702: pMXs-MA
Depositing lab: Duanqing Pei. Depositing organization: Chinese Academy of Science. Publication: MicroRNA cluster 302-367 enhances somatic cell reprogramming by accelerating a mesenchymal-to-epithelial transition. Liao B, Bao X, Liu L, Feng S, Zovoilis A, Liu W, Xue Y, Cai J, Guo X, Qin B, Zhang R, Wu J, Lai L, Teng M, Niu L, Zhang B, Esteban MA, Pei D. J Biol Chem. 2011 May 13. 286(19):17359-64. 10.1074/jbc.C111.235960 PubMed 21454525.
Backbone
  Vector backbone: pMXs
  Backbone size w/o insert (bp): 4600
  Vector type: Mammalian Expression, Retroviral
Growth in bacteria
  Bacterial resistance: Ampicillin, 100 μg/mL
  Growth temperature: 37°C
  Growth strain: DH5alpha
  Copy number: High Copy
Gene/Insert
  Gene/Insert name: miR-200b,a,429
  Species: M. musculus (mouse)
  Insert size (bp): 2578
  Cloning method: Restriction Enzyme; 5′ cloning site BamHI (not destroyed); 3′ cloning site EcoRI (not destroyed)
  Sequencing primers: 5′ gacggcatcgcagcttggat
Terms and licenses: Academic/Nonprofit Terms; Industry Terms: Not Available to Industry
How to cite: pMXs-MA was a gift from Duanqing Pei (Addgene plasmid # 31702 ; http://n2t.net/addgene:31702 ; RRID:Addgene_31702)
